>Addgene plasmid #205662 | LBAPVW | addgene full sequence | sequence record 409386 | Addgene NGS Result
GGAAGGGCTAATTCACTCCCAAAGAAGACAAGATATCCTTGATCTGTGGATCTACCACACACAAGGCTAC
TTCCCTGATTAGCAGAACTACACACCAGGGCCAGGGGTCAGATATCCACTGACCTTTGGATGGTGCTACA
AGCTAGTACCAGTTGAGCCAGATAAGGTAGAAGAGGCCAATAAAGGAGAGAACACCAGCTTGTTACACCC
TGTGAGCCTGCATGGGATGGATGACCCGGAGAGAGAAGTGTTAGAGTGGAGGTTTGACAGCCGCCTAGCA
TTTCATCACGTGGCCCGAGAGCTGCATCCGGAGTACTTCAAGAACTGCTGATATCGAGCTTGCTACAAGG
GACTTTCCGCTGGGGACTTTCCAGGGAGGCGTGGCCTGGGCGGGACTGGGGAGTGGCGAGCCCTCAGATC
CTGCATATAAGCAGCTGCTTTTTGCCTGTACTGGGTCTCTCTGGTTAGACCAGATCTGAGCCTGGGAGCT
CTCTGGCTAACTAGGGAACCCACTGCTTAAGCCTCAATAAAGCTTGCCTTGAGTGCTTCAAGTAGTGTGT
GCCCGTCTGTTGTGTGACTCTGGTAACTAGAGATCCCTCAGACCCTTTTAGTCAGTGTGGAAAATCTCTA
GCAGTGGCGCCCGAACAGGGACTTGAAAGCGAAAGGGAAACCAGAGGAGCTCTCTCGACGCAGGACTCGG
CTTGCTGAAGCGCGCACGGCAAGAGGCGAGGGGCGGCGACTGGTGAGTACGCCAAAAATTTTGACTAGCG
GAGGCTAGAAGGAGAGAGATGGGTGCGAGAGCGTCAGTATTAAGCGGGGGAGAATTAGATCGCGATGGGA
AAAAATTCGGTTAAGGCCAGGGGGAAAGAAAAAATATAAATTAAAACATATAGTATGGGCAAGCAGGGAG
CTAGAACGATTCGCAGTTAATCCTGGCCTGTTAGAAACATCAGAAGGCTGTAGACAAATACTGGGACAGC
TACAACCATCCCTTCAGACAGGATCAGAAGAACTTAGATCATTATATAATACAGTAGCAACCCTCTATTG
TGTGCATCAAAGGATAGAGATAAAAGACACCAAGGAAGCTTTAGACAAGATAGAGGAAGAGCAAAACAAA
AGTAAGACCACCGCACAGCAAGCGGCCGGCCGCTGATCTTCAGACCTGGAGGAGGAGATATGAGGGACAA
TTGGAGAAGTGAATTATATAAATATAAAGTAGTAAAAATTGAACCATTAGGAGTAGCACCCACCAAGGCA
AAGAGAAGAGTGGTGCAGAGAGAAAAAAGAGCAGTGGGAATAGGAGCTTTGTTCCTTGGGTTCTTGGGAG
CAGCAGGAAGCACTATGGGCGCAGCGTCAATGACGCTGACGGTACAGGCCAGACAATTATTGTCTGGTAT
AGTGCAGCAGCAGAACAATTTGCTGAGGGCTATTGAGGCGCAACAGCATCTGTTGCAACTCACAGTCTGG
GGCATCAAGCAGCTCCAGGCAAGAATCCTGGCTGTGGAAAGATACCTAAAGGATCAACAGCTCCTGGGGA
TTTGGGGTTGCTCTGGAAAACTCATTTGCACCACTGCTGTGCCTTGGAATGCTAGTTGGAGTAATAAATC
TCTGGAACAGATTTGGAATCACACGACCTGGATGGAGTGGGACAGAGAAATTAACAATTACACAAGCTTA
ATACACTCCTTAATTGAAGAATCGCAAAACCAGCAAGAAAAGAATGAACAAGAATTATTGGAATTAGATA
AATGGGCAAGTTTGTGGAATTGGTTTAACATAACAAATTGGCTGTGGTATATAAAATTATTCATAATGAT
AGTAGGAGGCTTGGTAGGTTTAAGAATAGTTTTTGCTGTACTTTCTATAGTGAATAGAGTTAGGCAGGGA
TATTCACCATTATCGTTTCAGACCCACCTCCCAACCCCGAGGGGACCCGACAGGCCCGAAGGAATAGAAG
AAGAAGGTGGAGAGAGAGACAGAGACAGATCCATTCGATTAGTGAACGGATCTCGACGGTATCGCCTTTA
AAAGAAAAGGGGGGATTGGGGGGTACAGTGCAGGGGAAAGAATAGTAGACATAATAGCAACAGACATACA
AACTAAAGAATTACAAAAACAAATTACAAAAATTCAAAATTTTCGGGTTTATTACAGGGACAGCAGAGAT
CCAGTTTATCGATAGTCGTTACATAACTTACGGTAAATGGCCCGCCTGGCTGACCGCCCAACGACCCCCG
CCCATTGACGTCAATAGTAACGCCAATAGGGACTTTCCATTGACGTCAATGGGTGGAGTATTTACGGTAA
ACTGCCCACTTGGCAGTACATCAAGTGTATCATATGCCAAGTACGCCCCCTATTGACGTCAATGACGGTA
AATGGCCCGCCTGGCATTGTGCCCAGTACATGACCTTATGGGACTTTCCTACTTGGCAGTACATCTACGT
ATTAGTCATCGCTATTACCATGGTCGAGGTGAGCCCCACGTTCTGCTTCACTCTCCCCATCTCCCCCCCC
TCCCCACCCCCAATTTTGTATTTATTTATTTTTTAATTATTTTGTGCAGCGATGGGGGCGGGGGGGGGGG
GGGGGCGCGCGCCAGGCGGGGCGGGGCGGGGCGAGGGGCGGGGCGGGGCGAGGCGGAGAGGTGCGGCGGC
AGCCAATCAGAGCGGCGCGCTCCGAAAGTTTCCTTTTATGGCGAGGCGGCGGCGGCGGCGGCCCTATAAA
AAGCGAAGCGCGCGGCGGGCGGGAGTCGCTGCGACGCTGCCTTCGCCCCGTGCCCCGCTCCGCCGCCGCC
TCGCGCCGCCCGCCCCGGCTCTGACTGACCGCGTTACTCCCACAGGTGAGCGGGCGGGACGGCCCTTCTC
CTCCGGGCTGTAATTAGCTGAGCAAGAGGTAAGGGTTTAAGGGATGGTTGGTTGGTGGGGTATTAATGTT
TAATTACCTGTTTTACAGGCCTGAAATCACTTGGTTTTAGGTTGGAGCGCTTCGACTAGGGATAACAGGG
TAATTGTTTGAATGAGGCTTCAGTACTTTACAGAATCGTTGCCTGCACATCTTGGAAACACTTGCTGGGA
TTACTTCGACTTCTTAACCCAACAGAAGGCTCGAGAAGGTATATTGCTGTTGACAGGATCCACATTAACA
ACTTTAAGTCCAGCAATTTGAGTTAAGGGTGTTGCTCTCAATGATTTCACTAATGGTTCAATTTTTAATT
TCTTTTCTTCTGGTTCAAAATTCAAGTTTCAAGTGAAAGTGTAATATGCACCCATTTCTTTCAATAAATC
TTCTAAATAGTCCACTAATGTTTTATTTTGTTTTTTACAAAATCAAGCAGCCTCTGCTATCAATATAGAA
CCTTGTATTCCATCTTTATCTCTAGCTGAGTCATCAATTACATATCCATAACTTTCTTCATAAGCAAAAA
CAAAATTTAATCCGTTATCTTCTTCTTTAGCAATTTCTCTACCCATTCATTTCAATCCAGTTAAAGTTTT
TACAATCTTAACTCCATATTTTTCCTGAGCGATTCTATCACCCAAATCACTTGTTACAAAACTTGAATAT
AGAGCCGGATTTTTTGGAATGCTATTTAAGCGTTTTAGATTTGATAATTTTCAATCAATTAAAATTGGTC
CTGTTTGATTTCCATCTAATCTTACAAAATGACCATCATGTTTTATTGCCATTCCAAATCTGGCAGCATC
TGGGTCATTCATAATAATAATATCTGCATCATGTTTAATACCATATTCAAGCGGTATTTTTCATGCAGGA
TCAAATTCTGGATTTGGATTTACAACATTTTTCAATGTTTCATCTTCAAATGCACGATCTTCACCCTCAA
TAACGTTATATCCTGATTCACGTAATCTTTTTGGGGTAAATTTAGTTCCTGTTCCATTAACTGCGCTAAA
AATAGGGCCCTGCCTCGGACTTCAAGGGGCTAGAATTCGAGCAATTATCTTGTTTACTAAAACTGAATAC
CTTGCTATCTCTTTGATACATTTTTACAAAGCTGAATTAAAATGGTATAAATTAAATCACTTTTTTCAAT
TCTACCGGGTAGGGGAGGCGCTTTTCCCAAGGCAGTCTGGAGCATGCGCTTTAGCAGCCCCGCTGGGCAC
TTGGCGCTACACAAGTGGCCTCTGGCCTCGCACACATTCCACATCCACCGGTAGGCGCCAACCGGCTCCG
TTCTTTGGTGGCCCCTTCGCGCCACCTTCTACTCCTCCCCTAGTCAGGAAGTTCCCCCCCGCCCCGCAGC
TCGCGTCGTGCAGGACGTGACAAATGGAAGTAGCACGTCTCACTAGTCTCGTGCAGATGGACAGCACCGC
TGAGCAATGGAAGCGGGTAGGCCTTTGGGGCAGCGGCCAATAGCAGCTTTGCTCCTTCGCTTTCTGGGCT
CAGAGGCTGGGAAGGGGTGGGTCCGGGGGCGGGCTCAGGGGCGGGCTCAGGGGCGGGGCGGGCGCCCGAA
GGTCCTCCGGAGGCCCGGCATTCTGCACGCTTCAAAAGCGCACGTCTGCCGCGCTGTTCTCCTCTTCCTC
ATCTCCGGGCCTTTCGACCTTTAATTAACCACCATGGTGAGCAAGGGCGAGGAGCTGTTCACCGGGGTGG
TGCCCATCCTGGTCGAGCTGGACGGCGACGTAAACGGCCACAAGTTCAGCGTGTCCGGCGAGGGCGAGGG
CGATGCCACCTACGGCAAGCTGACCCTGAAGCTGATCTGCACCACCGGCAAGCTGCCCGTGCCCTGGCCC
ACCCTCGTGACCACCCTGGGCTACGGCCTGCAGTGCTTCGCCCGCTACCCCGACCACATGAAGCAGCACG
ACTTCTTCAAGTCCGCCATGCCCGAAGGCTACGTCCAGGAGCGCACCATCTTCTTCAAGGACGACGGCAA
CTACAAGACCCGCGCCGAGGTGAAGTTCGAGGGCGACACCCTGGTGAACCGCATCGAGCTGAAGGGCATC
GACTTCAAGGAGGACGGCAACATCCTGGGGCACAAGCTGGAGTACAACTACAACAGCCACAACGTCTATA
TCACCGCCGACAAGCAGAAGAACGGCATCAAGGCCAACTTCAAGATCCGCCACAACATCGAGGACGGCGG
CGTGCAGCTCGCCGACCACTACCAGCAGAACACCCCCATCGGCGACGGCCCCGTGCTGCTGCCCGACAAC
CACTACCTGAGCTACCAGTCCGCCCTGAGCAAAGACCCCAACGAGAAGCGCGATCACATGGTCCTGCTGG
AGTTCGTGACCGCCGCCGGGATCACTCTCGGCATGGACGAGCTGTACAAGTAAGTTTAAACATCAACCTC
TGGATTACAAAATTTGTGAAAGATTGACTGGTATTCTTAACTATGTTGCTCCTTTTACGCTATGTGGATA
CGCTGCTTTAATGCCTTTGTATCATGCTATTGCTTCCCGTATGGCTTTCATTTTCTCCTCCTTGTATAAA
TCCTGGTTGCTGTCTCTTTATGAGGAGTTGTGGCCCGTTGTCAGGCAACGTGGCGTGGTGTGCACTGTGT
TTGCTGACGCAACCCCCACTGGTTGGGGCATTGCCACCACCTGTCAGCTCCTTTCCGGGACTTTCGCTTT
CCCCCTCCCTATTGCCACGGCGGAACTCATCGCCGCCTGCCTTGCCCGCTGCTGGACAGGGGCTCGGCTG
TTGGGCACTGACAATTCCGTGGTGTTGTCGGGGAAGCTGACGTCCTTTCCATGGCTGCTCGCCTGTGTTG
CCACCTGGATTCTGCGCGGGACGTCCTTCTGCTACGTCCCTTCGGCCCTCAATCCAGCGGACCTTCCTTC
CCGCGGCCTGCTGCCGGCTCTGCGGCCTCTTCCGCGTCTTCGCCTTCGCCCTCAGACGAGTCGGATCTCC
CTTTGGGCCGCCTCCCCGCCTGGCCTGCAGGGGTACCTTTAAGACCAATGACTTACAAGGCAGCTGTAGA
TCTTAGCCACTTTTTAAAAGAAAAGAGGGGACTGGAAGGGCTAATTCACTCCCAACGAAGACAAGATATC
CTTGATCTGTGGATCTACCACACACAAGGCTACTTCCCTGATTAGCAGAACTACACACCAGGGCCAGGGG
TCAGATATCCACTGACCTTTGGATGGTGCTACAAGCTAGTACCAGTTGAGCCAGATAAGGTAGAAGAGGC
CAATAAAGGAGAGAACACCAGCTTGTTACACCCTGTGAGCCTGCATGGGATGGATGACCCGGAGAGAGAA
GTGTTAGAGTGGAGGTTTGACAGCCGCCTAGCATTTCATCACGTGGCCCGAGAGCTGCATCCGGAGTACT
TCAAGAACTGCTGATATCGAGCTTGCTACAAGGGACTTTCCGCTGGGGACTTTCCAGGGAGGCGTGGCCT
GGGCGGGACTGGGGAGTGGCGAGCCCTCAGATCCTGCATATAAGCAGCTGCTTTTTGCCTGTACTGGGTC
TCTCTGGTTAGACCAGATCTGAGCCTGGGAGCTCTCTGGCTAACTAGGGAACCCACTGCTTAAGCCTCAA
TAAAGCTTGCCTTGAGTGCTTCAAGTAGTGTGTGCCCGTCTGTTGTGTGACTCTGGTAACTAGAGATCCC
TCAGACCCTTTTAGTCAGTGTGGAAAATCTCTAGCAGTAGTAGTTCATGTCATCTTATTATTCAGTATTT
ATAACTTGCAAAGAAATGAATATCAGAGAGTGAGAGGCCTTGACATTGCTAGCGTTTTACCGTCGACCTC
TAGCTAGAGCTTGGCGTAATCATGGTCATAGCTGTTTCCTGTGTGAAATTGTTATCCGCTCACAATTCCA
CACAACATACGAGCCGGAAGCATAAAGTGTAAAGCCTGGGGTGCCTAATGAGTGAGCTAACTCACATTAA
TTGCGTTGCGCTCACTGCCCGCTTTCCAGTCGGGAAACCTGTCGTGCCAGCTGCATTAATGAATCGGCCA
ACGCGCGGGGAGAGGCGGTTTGCGTATTGGGCGCTCTTCCGCTTCCTCGCTCACTGACTCGCTGCGCTCG
GTCGTTCGGCTGCGGCGAGCGGTATCAGCTCACTCAAAGGCGGTAATACGGTTATCCACAGAATCAGGGG
ATAACGCAGGAAAGAACATGTGAGCAAAAGGCCAGCAAAAGGCCAGGAACCGTAAAAAGGCCGCGTTGCT
GGCGTTTTTCCATAGGCTCCGCCCCCCTGACGAGCATCACAAAAATCGACGCTCAAGTCAGAGGTGGCGA
AACCCGACAGGACTATAAAGATACCAGGCGTTTCCCCCTGGAAGCTCCCTCGTGCGCTCTCCTGTTCCGA
CCCTGCCGCTTACCGGATACCTGTCCGCCTTTCTCCCTTCGGGAAGCGTGGCGCTTTCTCATAGCTCACG
CTGTAGGTATCTCAGTTCGGTGTAGGTCGTTCGCTCCAAGCTGGGCTGTGTGCACGAACCCCCCGTTCAG
CCCGACCGCTGCGCCTTATCCGGTAACTATCGTCTTGAGTCCAACCCGGTAAGACACGACTTATCGCCAC
TGGCAGCAGCCACTGGTAACAGGATTAGCAGAGCGAGGTATGTAGGCGGTGCTACAGAGTTCTTGAAGTG
GTGGCCTAACTACGGCTACACTAGAAGAACAGTATTTGGTATCTGCGCTCTGCTGAAGCCAGTTACCTTC
GGAAAAAGAGTTGGTAGCTCTTGATCCGGCAAACAAACCACCGCTGGTAGCGGTGGTTTTTTTGTTTGCA
AGCAGCAGATTACGCGCAGAAAAAAAGGATCTCAAGAAGATCCTTTGATCTTTTCTACGGGGTCTGACGC
TCAGTGGAACGAAAACTCACGTTAAGGGATTTTGGTCATGAGATTATCAAAAAGGATCTTCACCTAGATC
CTTTTAAATTAAAAATGAAGTTTTAAATCAATCTAAAGTATATATGAGTAAACTTGGTCTGACAGTTACC
AATGCTTAATCAGTGAGGCACCTATCTCAGCGATCTGTCTATTTCGTTCATCCATAGTTGCCTGACTCCC
CGTCGTGTAGATAACTACGATACGGGAGGGCTTACCATCTGGCCCCAGTGCTGCAATGATACCGCGAGAC
CCACGCTCACCGGCTCCAGATTTATCAGCAATAAACCAGCCAGCCGGAAGGGCCGAGCGCAGAAGTGGTC
CTGCAACTTTATCCGCCTCCATCCAGTCTATTAATTGTTGCCGGGAAGCTAGAGTAAGTAGTTCGCCAGT
TAATAGTTTGCGCAACGTTGTTGCCATTGCTACAGGCATCGTGGTGTCACGCTCGTCGTTTGGTATGGCT
TCATTCAGCTCCGGTTCCCAACGATCAAGGCGAGTTACATGATCCCCCATGTTGTGCAAAAAAGCGGTTA
GCTCCTTCGGTCCTCCGATCGTTGTCAGAAGTAAGTTGGCCGCAGTGTTATCACTCATGGTTATGGCAGC
ACTGCATAATTCTCTTACTGTCATGCCATCCGTAAGATGCTTTTCTGTGACTGGTGAGTACTCAACCAAG
TCATTCTGAGAATAGTGTATGCGGCGACCGAGTTGCTCTTGCCCGGCGTCAATACGGGATAATACCGCGC
CACATAGCAGAACTTTAAAAGTGCTCATCATTGGAAAACGTTCTTCGGGGCGAAAACTCTCAAGGATCTT
ACCGCTGTTGAGATCCAGTTCGATGTAACCCACTCGTGCACCCAACTGATCTTCAGCATCTTTTACTTTC
ACCAGCGTTTCTGGGTGAGCAAAAACAGGAAGGCAAAATGCCGCAAAAAAGGGAATAAGGGCGACACGGA
AATGTTGAATACTCATACTCTTCCTTTTTCAATATTATTGAAGCATTTATCAGGGTTATTGTCTCATGAG
CGGATACATATTTGAATGTATTTAGAAAAATAAACAAATAGGGGTTCCGCGCACATTTCCCCGAAAAGTG
CCACCTGACGTCGACGGATCGGGAGATCAACTTGTTTATTGCAGCTTATAATGGTTACAAATAAAGCAAT
AGCATCACAAATTTCACAAATAAAGCATTTTTTTCACTGCATTCTAGTTGTGGTTTGTCCAAACTCATCA
ATGTATCTTATCATGTCTGGATCAACTGGATAACTCAAGCTAACCAAAATCATCCCAAACTTCCCACCCC
ATACCCTATTACCACTGCCAATTACCTGTGGTTTCATTTACTCTAAACCTGTGATTCCTCTGAATTATTT
TCATTTTAAAGAAATTGTATTTGTTAAATATGTACTACAAACTTAGTAGTT
Features (pLannotate 1.2.2; 24 found; start..end, strand, type, name):
    376..633     +  LTR            5' LTR (truncated): truncated 5' long terminal repeat (LTR) from HIV-1
    680..805     +  misc_feature   HIV-1 Ψ: packaging signal of human immunodeficiency virus type 1
    789..1127    +  CDS            HIV-1 gag (fragment): gag protein from human immunodeficiency virus 1; gag
   1302..1535    +  misc_feature   RRE: The Rev response element (RRE) of HIV-1 allows for Rev-dependent mRNA export from the nucleus to the cytoplasm.
   1912..2012    +  CDS            Rev (fragment): human immunodeficiency virus 1 (HIV-1) Rev protein; rev; enhances nuclear export of unspliced and incompletely spliced viral mRNAs
   2027..2142    +  misc_feature   cPPT/CTS: central polypurine tract and central termination sequence of HIV-1 (lacking the first T)
   2187..2472    +  enhancer       CMV enhancer: human cytomegalovirus immediate early enhancer; contains an 18-bp deletion relative to the standard CMV enhancer
   2474..2751    +  promoter       chicken β-actin promoter: No description available
   2752..2950    +  intron         hybrid intron (fragment): hybrid between chicken β-actin (CBA) and minute virus of mice (MMV) introns (Gray et al., 2011)
   3930..4053    +  ncRNA          3' miR-30a: sequence downstream of the 71-nt precursor of the human miR-30a microRNA (Zeng et al., 2002) miRNA
   4067..4566    +  promoter       PGK promoter: mouse phosphoglycerate kinase 1 promoter
   4584..5303    +  CDS            Venus: yellow fluorescent protein (YFP) with fast and efficient maturation (Nagai et al., 2002) mammalian codon-optimized
   5312..5899    +  misc_feature   WPRE: woodchuck hepatitis virus posttranscriptional regulatory element
   5913..6311    +  CDS            nef (fragment): NEF_HV1BR - Experimental evidence at protein level: Swiss-Prot protein existence level 1. Extracellular Nef protein targets CD4(+) T-lymphocytes for apoptosis by interacting with CXCR4 surface receptors (PubMed:14990729). From Human immunodeficiency virus type 1 group M subtype B (isolate BRU/LAI) (HIV-1).
   6359..6616    +  LTR            5' LTR (truncated): truncated 5' long terminal repeat (LTR) from HIV-1
   6769..6785    -  protein_bind   lac operator: The lac repressor binds to the lac operator to inhibit transcription in E. coli. This inhibition can be relieved by adding lactose or isopropyl-β-D-thiogalactopyranoside (IPTG). lac repressor encoded by lacI
   6793..6823    -  promoter       lac promoter: promoter for the E. coli lac operon
   6838..6859    -  protein_bind   CAP binding site: CAP binding activates transcription in the presence of cAMP. E. coli catabolite activator protein
   6872..6964    -  CDS            lacI (fragment): lac repressor; lacI; The lac repressor binds to the lac operator to inhibit transcription in E. coli. This inhibition can be relieved by adding lactose or isopropyl-β-D-thiogalactopyranoside (IPTG).
   7147..7735    -  rep_origin     ori: high-copy-number ColE1/pMB1/pBR322/pUC origin of replication
   7906..8766    -  CDS            AmpR: β-lactamase; bla; confers resistance to ampicillin, carbenicillin, and related antibiotics
   8767..8871    -  promoter       AmpR promoter: bla
   8919..9053    +  polyA_signal   SV40 poly(A) signal: SV40 polyadenylation signal
   9220..328     +  CDS            nef (fragment) (across the origin): NEF_HV1BR - Experimental evidence at protein level: Swiss-Prot protein existence level 1. Extracellular Nef protein targets CD4(+) T-lymphocytes for apoptosis by interacting with CXCR4 surface receptors (PubMed:14990729). From Human immunodeficiency virus type 1 group M subtype B (isolate BRU/LAI) (HIV-1).
