[The description below was written by a language model from this plasmid's Addgene catalogue record and pLannotate feature annotations shown in this document.]
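Description:
LBAPVW is an HIV-1-based lentiviral vector built on the pLVX-Puro backbone that serves as an empty shRNAmir backbone for RNA interference, carrying a Venus fluorescent reporter. It is propagated in E. coli as a high-copy plasmid through a ColE1/pUC-type origin and selected with ampicillin via the β-lactamase gene. The viral portion contains the elements needed for packaging and transduction: LTR sequences flanking the transfer cassette, the Ψ packaging signal with an adjoining gag fragment, the Rev response element for Rev-dependent nuclear export of the genomic RNA, and the cPPT/CTS that aids nuclear import of the reverse-transcribed genome. Fragments annotated as nef next to each LTR are most likely residual HIV-1 sequence rather than functional coding regions.

The payload consists of two expression units in the same orientation. The first is driven by the CBH promoter, annotated here as its component parts: a CMV enhancer, the chicken β-actin promoter and a hybrid intron. It transcribes the synthetic miR-AB scaffold, a microRNA-based context in which an shRNA is processed like an endogenous miRNA. The feature table identifies only the miR-30a 3′ flanking sequence; about a kilobase between the intron and this flank is unannotated, so the rest of the scaffold and any stuffer or cloning sites are not described in the record. Downstream, a mouse PGK promoter drives Venus, a fast-maturing yellow fluorescent protein, followed by a WPRE to enhance transcript expression. No puromycin resistance gene is annotated despite the parental backbone name, so transduced cells are identified by fluorescence. The vector belongs to a toolkit for multicolour-barcoded multiplex RNAi, in which the reporter colour marks individual cells receiving a given knockdown construct.
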