Addgene plasmid #205662: LBAPVW
Purpose: shRNAmir backbone for RNA interference, with Venus reporter
Depositing lab: Dapeng Wang. Depositing organization: Shandong Medical and Pharmaceutical University. Publication: miR-AB, a miRNA-based shRNA viral toolkit for multicolor-barcoded multiplex RNAi at a single-cell level. Wang D, Xiu J, Zhao J, Luo J. EMBO Rep. 2022 Apr 5;23(4):e53691. doi: 10.15252/embr.202153691. Epub 2022 Feb 24. PubMed 35201651.
Backbone
  Vector backbone: pLVX-Puro
  Backbone manufacturer: Clontech
  Vector type: Lentiviral
Growth in bacteria
  Bacterial resistance: Ampicillin, 100 μg/mL
  Growth temperature: 37°C
  Growth strain: NEB Stable
  Copy number: High Copy
Gene/Insert
  Gene/Insert name: miR-AB
  Species: Synthetic
  Promoter: CBH
  Cloning method: Restriction Enzyme; 5′ cloning site BamHI (unknown if destroyed); 3′ cloning site ApaI (unknown if destroyed)
  Sequencing primers: 3′ PGK Reverse: GCCAGAGGCCACTTGTGTAG
Terms and licenses: Academic/Nonprofit Terms; Industry Terms: Not Available to Industry
How to cite: LBAPVW was a gift from Dapeng Wang (Addgene plasmid # 205662 ; http://n2t.net/addgene:205662 ; RRID:Addgene_205662)
